Addgene plasmid #38059: pXCX.Syn.tTA.WPRE
Depositing lab: James Uney. Depositing organization: University of Bristol. Publication: Increased utility in the CNS of a powerful neuron-specific tetracycline-regulatable adenoviral system developed using a post-transcriptional enhancer. Lee YB, Cosgrave AS, Glover CP, Bienemann A, Heywood D, Hobson RJ, Uney JB. J Gene Med. 2005 May;7(5):576-83. 10.1002/jgm.694 PubMed 15580589.
Backbone
  Vector backbone: pXCXCMV
  Vector type: Mammalian Expression, Adenoviral
Growth in bacteria
  Bacterial resistance: Ampicillin, 100 μg/mL
  Growth temperature: 37°C
  Growth strain: NEB Stable
  Copy number: Unknown
Gene/Insert
  Gene/Insert name: tTA (alt name: tet transactivator)
  Promoter: Synapsin (human SYN1)
  Cloning method: Restriction Enzyme; 5′ cloning site unknown (unknown if destroyed); 3′ cloning site unknown (unknown if destroyed)
  Sequencing primers: 5′ ACAACAGATGGCTGGCAAC
Terms and licenses: Academic/Nonprofit Terms; Industry Terms: Not Available to Industry
Depositor comments: Adenoviral plasmid for overexpression of tet transactivator (tTA) from Synapsin promoter with WPRE. Additional reference information for this plasmid can be found at: https://www.ncbi.nlm.nih.gov/pubmed/15542617
How to cite: pXCX.Syn.tTA.WPRE was a gift from James Uney (Addgene plasmid # 38059 ; http://n2t.net/addgene:38059 ; RRID:Addgene_38059)
