[The description below was written by a language model from this plasmid's Addgene catalogue record.]
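Description:
pXCX.Syn.tTA.WPRE is an adenoviral plasmid built on the pXCXCMV backbone and catalogued as a mammalian expression and adenoviral vector. It is propagated in bacteria under ampicillin selection. The record does not give the copy number, the origin of replication or the restriction sites used for cloning, and no feature table is supplied, so the exact layout of adenoviral sequences and any polyadenylation signal cannot be described from the available information.

The payload is the tetracycline-controlled transactivator (tTA), driven by the human synapsin 1 (SYN1) promoter and accompanied by a woodchuck hepatitis virus post-transcriptional regulatory element (WPRE). The synapsin promoter restricts expression largely to neurons but is comparatively weak. The WPRE acts at the post-transcriptional level to raise transcript and protein output, compensating for that weakness without sacrificing cell-type specificity. tTA is the activator of the Tet-Off system: it binds tet operator sequences in a tetracycline-responsive promoter and drives transcription in the absence of tetracycline or doxycycline, while addition of the drug releases it and shuts expression down.

According to the depositor's comments and the associated publication title, the construct serves as the activator component of a neuron-specific, tetracycline-regulatable adenoviral system for the central nervous system. A virus derived from it would be paired with a second vector carrying a gene of interest under a tet-responsive promoter, giving neuron-restricted, drug-switchable transgene expression.
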