>Addgene plasmid #38059 | pXCX.Syn.tTA.WPRE | addgene partial sequence | sequence record 50621 | tTA-R 5'-GGCGAGTTTACGGGTTGTTA-3'
AGCAGCTCTAATGCGCTGTTAATCACTTTACTTTTATCTAATCTAGACATATGAATTCGATATCAAGCTT
ATCGATACCGTCGACCTCGAGCGGCCGCCAGTGTGATGGAATCTGCAGAATTCCAGCACACTGGCGGCCG
TTACTAGTGGATCCGAGCTCGGTACCAAGCTCTAGAGTCGACTGCGCTCTCAGGCACGACACGACTCCTC
CGCTGCCCACCGCAGACTGAGGCAGCGCTGAGTCGCCGGCGCCGCAGCGCAGATGGTCGCGCCCGTGCCC
CCCTATCTCGCGCCTCGCGTGGTGCGGTCCGGCTGGGCCGGCGGCGGCGCGNACGCGACCAAGGTGGCCG
GGAAGGGGAGTTTGCGGGGGACCGGCGAGTGACGTCAGCGCGCCTTCAGTGCTGAGGCGGCGGTGGCGCG
CGCCGCCAGGCGGGGGC
