>Addgene plasmid #38059 | pXCX.Syn.tTA.WPRE | addgene partial sequence | sequence record 132911 | pXCX-F 5'-ACAACAGATGGCTGGCAAC-3'
AGCTCGAATTCCAGGCGGGGAGGCGGCCCAAAGGGAGATCCGACTCGTCTGAGGGCGAAGGCGAAGACGC
GGAAGAGGCCGCAGAGCCGGCAGCAGGCCGCGGGAAGGAAGGTCCGCTGGATTGAGGGCCGAAGGGACGT
AGCAGAAGGACGTCCCGCGCAGAATCCAGGTGGCAACACAGGCGAGCAGCCATGGAAAGGACGTCAGCTT
CCCCGACAACACCACGGAATTGTCAGTGCCCAACAGCCGAGCCCCTGTCCAGCAGCGGGCAAGGCAGGCG
GCGATGAGTTCCGCCGTGGCAATAGGGAGGGGGAAAGCGAAAGTCCCGGAAAGGAGCTGACAGGTGGTGG
CAATGCCCCAACCAGTGGGGGTTGCGTCAGCAAACACAGTGCACACCACGCCACGTTGCCTGACAACGGG
CCACAACTCCTCATAAAGAGACAGCAACCAGGATTTATACAAGGAGGAGAAAATGAAAGCCATACGGGAA
GCAATAGCATGATACAAAGGCATTAAAGCAGCGTATCCACATAGCGTAAAAGGAGCAACATAGTTAAGAA
TACCAGTCAATCTTTCACAAATTTTGTAATCCAGAGGTTGATTGTCGACGGATCCTCTAGATGCATGCTC
GAGCGGCCGCCAGTGTGATGGAATCTTGCAGAATTCCAGCACA
